Addgene plasmid #164935: pInducer10b-EGFP-KRAS-WT
Purpose: Expresses EGFP cDNA and KRAS wild type cDNA in mammalian cells
Depositing lab: Ji Luo. Depositing organization: National Cancer Institute (NCI). Publication: A high-throughput assay for small molecule destabilizers of the KRAS oncoprotein. Carver J, Dexheimer TS, Hsu D, Weng MT, Smith JL, Guha R, Jadhav A, Simeonov A, Luo J. PLoS One. 2014 Aug 5;9(8):e103836. doi: 10.1371/journal.pone.0103836. eCollection 2014. PubMed 25093678.
Backbone
  Vector backbone: pInducer-10b
  Backbone size w/o insert (bp): 12176
  Total vector size (bp): 13460
  Vector type: Lentiviral
  Selectable markers: Puromycin
Growth in bacteria
  Bacterial resistance: Ampicillin, 100 μg/mL
  Growth temperature: 37°C
  Growth strain: NEB Stable
  Copy number: High Copy
Gene/Insert 1
  Gene/Insert name: Enhanced green fluorescent protein (alt name: EGFP)
  Species: Synthetic
  Insert size (bp): 717
  Promoter: Ubc promoter
  Cloning method: Restriction Enzyme; 5′ cloning site AgeI (unknown if destroyed); 3′ cloning site Not I (unknown if destroyed)
  Sequencing primers: 5′ CATGGACGAGCTGTACAAGGGACTCGAGG
Gene/Insert 2
  Gene/Insert name: KRAS proto-oncogene, GTPase (KRAS) (alt name: KRAS)
  Species: H. sapiens (human)
  Insert size (bp): 567
  GenBank ID: NM_004985.5
  Entrez Gene: KRAS (a.k.a. 'C-K-RAS, C-K-RAS, CFC2, K-RAS2A, K-RAS2B, K-RAS4A, K-RAS4B, K-Ras, K-Ras 2, KI-RAS, KRAS1, KRAS2, NS, NS3, OES, RALD, RASK2, c-Ki-ras, c-Ki-ras2)
  Promoter: Ubc Promoter
  Cloning method: Restriction Enzyme; 5′ cloning site Age I (not destroyed); 3′ cloning site Mlu I (not destroyed)
  Sequencing primers: 5′ ATGACTGAATATAAACTTGT; 3′ GAAGTCAAAGACAAAGTGTGTAATTATGTA
Terms and licenses: Academic/Nonprofit Terms; Industry Terms: Not Available to Industry
How to cite: pInducer10b-EGFP-KRAS-WT was a gift from Ji Luo (Addgene plasmid # 164935 ; http://n2t.net/addgene:164935 ; RRID:Addgene_164935)
