[The description below was written by a language model from this plasmid's Addgene catalogue record and pLannotate feature annotations shown in this document.]
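Description:
pInducer10b-EGFP-KRAS-WT is a lentiviral expression plasmid built on the pInducer-10b backbone for delivering a doxycycline-regulated EGFP and wild-type human KRAS cassette into mammalian cells. It is propagated in E. coli through a high-copy ColE1/pUC-type origin with ampicillin resistance, and the backbone also carries an f1 origin. The viral portion has a truncated HIV-1 5′ LTR, Ψ packaging signal with a gag fragment, RRE, cPPT/CTS, WPRE and a self-inactivating ΔU3 3′ LTR, so the packaged genome integrates without regenerating an active viral promoter.

The annotated sequence places EGFP immediately upstream of the KRAS coding sequence, separated by only a short gap. This is consistent with an N-terminal EGFP-KRAS fusion, although the record does not say explicitly that the two are fused. The catalogue fields list the UbC promoter for both inserts, but the feature table shows them downstream of a tetracycline response element (seven tetO copies) joined to a minimal CMV promoter. The human UbC promoter lies after KRAS and instead drives rtTA3, followed by an EMCV IRES and the puromycin resistance gene. In this all-in-one arrangement, constitutive UbC expression supplies both the reverse Tet transactivator and puromycin selection of transduced cells, while doxycycline-bound rtTA3 switches on the EGFP-KRAS unit. loxP sequences flank rtTA3, and an EM7-driven bleomycin/Zeocin resistance gene sits in reverse orientation upstream of the TRE. Partial hygromycin and ble fragments behind an SV40 promoter appear to be backbone remnants.

The associated publication concerns a high-throughput assay for small molecules that destabilize KRAS protein, which suggests that EGFP fluorescence serves as a readout of KRAS protein levels. The sequenced record is slightly shorter than the stated total vector size.
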