Features (pLannotate 1.2.2; 39 found; start..end, strand, type, name):
    488..721     +  misc_feature   RRE: The Rev response element (RRE) of HIV-1 allows for Rev-dependent mRNA export from the nucleus to the cytoplasm.
   1098..1198    +  CDS            Rev (fragment): human immunodeficiency virus 1 (HIV-1) Rev protein; rev; enhances nuclear export of unspliced and incompletely spliced viral mRNAs
   1248..1365    +  misc_feature   cPPT/CTS: central polypurine tract and central termination sequence of HIV-1
   1430..1804    -  CDS            BleoR: antibiotic-binding protein; Sh ble from Streptoalloteichus hindustanus; confers resistance to bleomycin, phleomycin, and Zeocin™
   1824..1871    -  promoter       EM7 promoter: synthetic bacterial promoter&nbsp
   1941..2211    +  protein_bind   tetracycline response element: contains seven copies of the tetracycline operator tetO tetracycline repressor TetR
   2222..2239    +  misc_feature   MCS (fragment): pUC18/19 multiple cloning site
   2244..2282    +  promoter       minimal CMV promoter: human cytomegalovirus (CMV) immediate early promoter
   2375..3091    +  CDS            EGFP: EGFP is a basic (constitutively fluorescent) green fluorescent protein published in 1996, derived from Aequorea victoria. It is reported to be a rapidly-maturing weak dimer with moderate acid sensitivity.
   3113..3679    +  CDS            K-Ras (sequence partly withheld): human small GTPase proto-oncoprotein
   3692..4903    +  promoter       UbC promoter: human ubiquitin C promoter
   4910..4943    -  protein_bind   loxP: Cre-mediated recombination occurs in the 8-bp core sequence (GCATACAT). Cre recombinase
   4950..5647    +  CDS            rtTA3 (fragment): reverse tetracycline transactivator 3 activates expression from Tet-responsive promoters in the presence of doxycycline
   5577..5687    +  CDS            VP48: 3 tandem repeats of the minimal activation domain of herpes simplex virus VP16 (Cheng et al., 2013)
   5697..5727    +  protein_bind   loxP (fragment): Cre-mediated recombination occurs in the 8-bp core sequence (GCATACAT). Cre recombinase
   5745..6317    +  misc_feature   IRES: internal ribosome entry site (IRES) of the encephalomyocarditis virus (EMCV)
   6326..6922    +  CDS            PuroR: puromycin N-acetyltransferase; pac from Streptomyces alboniger; confers resistance to puromycin
   6944..7532    +  misc_feature   WPRE: woodchuck hepatitis virus posttranscriptional regulatory element
   7549..7737    +  CDS            nef (fragment): NEF_HV1Z2 - Experimental evidence at protein level: Swiss-Prot protein existence level 1. Extracellular Nef protein targets CD4(+) T-lymphocytes for apoptosis by interacting with CXCR4 surface receptors. From Human immunodeficiency virus type 1 group M subtype D (isolate Z2/CDC-Z34) (HIV-1).
   7739..7972    +  LTR            3' LTR (ΔU3): self-inactivating 3' long terminal repeat (LTR) from HIV-1
   8079..8303    +  polyA_signal   bGH poly(A) signal: bovine growth hormone polyadenylation signal
   8307..8328    +  promoter       SV40 promoter (fragment): SV40 enhancer and early promoter
   8349..8777    +  rep_origin     f1 ori (sequence partly withheld): f1 bacteriophage origin of replication; arrow indicates direction of (+) strand synthesis
   8791..9120    +  promoter       SV40 promoter: SV40 enhancer and early promoter
   9197..9813    +  CDS            HygR (fragment): aminoglycoside phosphotransferase from E. coli confers resistance to hygromycin
   9823..9948    +  CDS            ble (fragment): BLE_KLEPN - Experimental evidence at protein level: Swiss-Prot protein existence level 1. Binding protein with a strong affinity to the bleomycin family of antibiotics. Binds to CL990; an antimitotic-antibiotic compound. From Klebsiella pneumoniae.
   9943..10024   +  polyA_signal   SV40 poly(A) signal: SV40 polyadenylation signal
  10135..10157   -  protein_bind   lac operator (fragment): The lac repressor binds to the lac operator to inhibit transcription in E. coli. This inhibition can be relieved by adding lactose or isopropyl-β-D-thiogalactopyranoside (IPTG). lac repressor encoded by lacI
  10161..10191   -  promoter       lac promoter: promoter for the E. coli lac operon
  10206..10227   -  protein_bind   CAP binding site: CAP binding activates transcription in the presence of cAMP. E. coli catabolite activator protein
  10240..10332   -  CDS            lacI (fragment): lac repressor; lacI; The lac repressor binds to the lac operator to inhibit transcription in E. coli. This inhibition can be relieved by adding lactose or isopropyl-β-D-thiogalactopyranoside (IPTG).
  10515..11103   -  rep_origin     ori: high-copy-number ColE1/pMB1/pBR322/pUC origin of replication
  11274..12134   -  CDS            AmpR: β-lactamase; bla; confers resistance to ampicillin, carbenicillin, and related antibiotics
  12135..12239   -  promoter       AmpR promoter: bla
  12287..12421   +  polyA_signal   SV40 poly(A) signal: SV40 polyadenylation signal
  12588..12917   +  CDS            nef (fragment): NEF_HV1BR - Experimental evidence at protein level: Swiss-Prot protein existence level 1. Extracellular Nef protein targets CD4(+) T-lymphocytes for apoptosis by interacting with CXCR4 surface receptors (PubMed:14990729). From Human immunodeficiency virus type 1 group M subtype B (isolate BRU/LAI) (HIV-1).
  12965..13222   +  LTR            5' LTR (truncated): truncated 5' long terminal repeat (LTR) from HIV-1
  13269..13394   +  misc_feature   HIV-1 Ψ: packaging signal of human immunodeficiency virus type 1
  13378..313     +  CDS            HIV-1 gag (fragment) (across the origin): gag protein from human immunodeficiency virus 1; gag
>Addgene plasmid #164935 | pInducer10b-EGFP-KRAS-WT | addgene full sequence | sequence record 333720 | Addgene NGS Result
CGGGGGAGAATTAGATCGCGATGGGAAAAAATTCGGTTAAGGCCAGGGGGAAAGAAAAAATATAAATTAA
AACATATAGTATGGGCAAGCAGGGAGCTAGAACGATTCGCAGTTAATCCTGGCCTGTTAGAAACATCAGA
AGGCTGTAGACAAATACTGGGACAGCTACAACCATCCCTTCAGACAGGATCAGAAGAACTTAGATCATTA
TATAATACAGTAGCAACCCTCTATTGTGTGCATCAAAGGATAGAGATAAAAGACACCAAGGAAGCTTTAG
ACAAGATAGAGGAAGAGCAAAACAAAAGTAAGACCACCGCACAGCAAGCGGCCGGCCGCTGATCTTCAGA
CCTGGAGGAGGAGATATGAGGGACAATTGGAGAAGTGAATTATATAAATATAAAGTAGTAAAAATTGAAC
CATTAGGAGTAGCACCCACCAAGGCAAAGAGAAGAGTGGTGCAGAGAGAAAAAAGAGCAGTGGGAATAGG
AGCTTTGTTCCTTGGGTTCTTGGGAGCAGCAGGAAGCACTATGGGCGCAGCGTCAATGACGCTGACGGTA
CAGGCCAGACAATTATTGTCTGGTATAGTGCAGCAGCAGAACAATTTGCTGAGGGCTATTGAGGCGCAAC
AGCATCTGTTGCAACTCACAGTCTGGGGCATCAAGCAGCTCCAGGCAAGAATCCTGGCTGTGGAAAGATA
CCTAAAGGATCAACAGCTCCTGGGGATTTGGGGTTGCTCTGGAAAACTCATTTGCACCACTGCTGTGCCT
TGGAATGCTAGTTGGAGTAATAAATCTCTGGAACAGATTTGGAATCACACGACCTGGATGGAGTGGGACA
GAGAAATTAACAATTACACAAGCTTAATACACTCCTTAATTGAAGAATCGCAAAACCAGCAAGAAAAGAA
TGAACAAGAATTATTGGAATTAGATAAATGGGCAAGTTTGTGGAATTGGTTTAACATAACAAATTGGCTG
TGGTATATAAAATTATTCATAATGATAGTAGGAGGCTTGGTAGGTTTAAGAATAGTTTTTGCTGTACTTT
CTATAGTGAATAGAGTTAGGCAGGGATATTCACCATTATCGTTTCAGACCCACCTCCCAACCCCGAGGGG
ACCCGACAGGCCCGAAGGAATAGAAGAAGAAGGTGGAGAGAGAGACAGAGACAGATCCATTCGATTAGTG
AACGGATCGGCACTGCGTGCGCCAATTCTGCAGACAAATGGCAGTATTCATCCACAATTTTAAAAGAAAA
GGGGGGATTGGGGGGTACAGTGCAGGGGAAAGAATAGTAGACATAATAGCAACAGACATACAAACTAAAG
AATTACAAAAACAAATTACAAAAATTCAAAATTTTCGGGTTTATTACAGGGACAGCAGAGATCCAGTTTG
GTTAGTACCGGGCCCGCTCTAGTCCGGAATCAGTCCTGCTCCTCGGCCACGAAGTGCACGCAGTTGCCGG
CCGGGTCGCGCAGGGCGAACTCCCGCCCCCACGGCTGCTCGCCGATCTCGGTCATGGCCGGCCCGGAGGC
GTCCCGGAAGTTCGTGGACACGACCTCCGACCACTCGGCGTACAGCTCGTCCAGGCCGCGCACCCACACC
CAGGCCAGGGTGTTGTCCGGCACCACCTGGTCCTGGACCGCGCTGATGAACAGGGTCACGTCGTCCCGGA
CCACACCGGCGAAGTCGTCCTCCACGAAGTCCCGGGAGAACCCGAGCCGGTCGGTCCAGAACTCGACCGC
TCCGGCGACGTCGCGCGCGGTGAGCACCGGAACGGCACTGGTCAACTTGGCCATGGTGGCCCTCCTATAG
TGAGTCGTATTATACTATGCCGATATACTATGCCGATGATTAATTGTCAACACGTGCTGCAGGTCCGAGG
TTCTAGGCTAGCTTAAAGGAACCAATTCAGTCGACTGGATCCTTTACCACTCCCTATCAGTGATAGAGAA
AAGTGAAAGTCGAGTTTACCACTCCCTATCAGTGATAGAGAAAAGTGAAAGTCGAGTTTACCACTCCCTA
TCAGTGATAGAGAAAAGTGAAAGTCGAGTTTACCACTCCCTATCAGTGATAGAGAAAAGTGAAAGTCGAG
TTTACCACTCCCTATCAGTGATAGAGAAAAGTGAAAGTCGAGTTTACCACTCCCTATCAGTGATAGAGAA
AAGTGAAAGTCGAGTTTACCACTCCCTATCAGTGATAGAGAAAAGTGAAAGTCGAGCTCGGTACCCGGGT
CGAGGTAGGCGTGTACGGTGGGAGGCCTATATAAGCAGAGCTCGTTTAGTGAACCGTCAGATCGCCTGGA
GACGCCATCCACGCTGTTTTGACCTCCATAGAAGACACCGGGACCGATCCAGCCTACCGGTACCATGGTG
AGCAAGGGCGAGGAGCTGTTCACCGGGGTGGTGCCCATCCTGGTCGAGCTGGACGGCGACGTAAACGGCC
ACAAGTTCAGCGTGTCCGGCGAGGGCGAGGGCGATGCCACCTACGGCAAGCTGACCCTGAAGTTCATCTG
CACCACCGGCAAGCTGCCCGTGCCCTGGCCCACCCTCGTGACCACCCTGACCTACGGCGTGCAGTGCTTC
AGCCGCTACCCCGACCACATGAAGCAGCACGACTTCTTCAAGTCCGCCATGCCCGAAGGCTACGTCCAGG
AGCGCACCATCTTCTTCAAGGACGACGGCAACTACAAGACCCGCGCCGAGGTGAAGTTCGAGGGCGACAC
CCTGGTGAACCGCATCGAGCTGAAGGGCATCGACTTCAAGGAGGACGGCAACATCCTGGGGCACAAGCTG
GAGTACAACTACAACAGCCACAACGTCTATATCATGGCCGACAAGCAGAAGAACGGCATCAAGGTGAACT
TCAAGATCCGCCACAACATCGAGGACGGCAGCGTGCAGCTCGCCGACCACTACCAGCAGAACACCCCCAT
CGGCGACGGCCCCGTGCTGCTGCCCGACAACCACTACCTGAGCACCCAGTCCGCCCTGAGCAAAGACCCC
AACGAGAAGCGCGATCACATGGTCCTGCTGGAGTTCGTGACCGCCGCCGGGATCACTCTCGGCATGGACG
AGCTGTACAAGGGACTCGAGGGAGGATCA
[567 nt withheld, positions 3110-3676]
TAACGCGTAAGATCTGGCCTCCGCGCCGGGTTTTGGCGCCTCCCGCGGGCGCCCCCCTCCTCACGGCGAG
CGCTGCCACGTCAGACGAAGGGCGCAGCGAGCGTCCTGATCCTTCCGCCCGGACGCTCAGGACAGCGGCC
CGCTGCTCATAAGACTCGGCCTTAGAACCCCAGTATCAGCAGAAGGACATTTTAGGACGGGACTTGGGTG
ACTCTAGGGCACTGGTTTTCTTTCCAGAGAGCGGAACAGGCGAGGAAAAGTAGTCCCTTCTCGGCGATTC
TGCGGAGGGATCTCCGTGGGGCGGTGAACGCCGATGATTATATAAGGACGCGCCGGGTGTGGCACAGCTA
GTTCCGTCGCAGCCGGGATTTGGGTCGCGGTTCTTGTTTGTGGATCGCTGTGATCGTCACTTGGTGAGTA
GCGGGCTGCTGGGCTGGCCGGGGCTTTCGTGGCCGCCGGGCCGCTCGGTGGGACGGAAGCGTGTGGAGAG
ACCGCCAAGGGCTGTAGTCTGGGTCCGCGAGCAAGGTTGCCCTGAACTGGGGGTTGGGGGGAGCGCAGCA
AAATGGCGGCTGTTCCCGAGTCTTGAATGGAAGACGCTTGTGAGGCGGGCTGTGAGGTCGTTGAAACAAG
GTGGGGGGCATGGTGGGCGGCAAGAACCCAAGGTCTTGAGGCCTTCGCTAATGCGGGAAAGCTCTTATTC
GGGTGAGATGGGCTGGGGCACCATCTGGGGACCCTGACGTGAAGTTTGTCACTGACTGGAGAACTCGGTT
TGTCGTCTGTTGCGGGGGCGGCAGTTATGGCGGTGCCGTTGGGCAGTGCACCCGTACCTTTGGGAGCGCG
CGCCCTCGTCGTGTCGTGACGTCACCCGTTCTGTTGGCTTATAATGCAGGGTGGGGCCACCTGCCGGTAG
GTGTGTGGTAGGCTTTTCTCCGTCGCAGGACGCAGGGTTCGGGCCTAGGGTAGGCTCTCCTGAATCGACA
GGCGCCGGACCTCTGGTGAGGGGAGGGATAAGTGAGGCGTCAGTTTCTTTGGTCGGTTTTATGTACCTAT
CTTCTTAAGTAGCTGAAGCTCCGGTTTTGAACTATGCGCTCGGGGTTGGCGAGTGTGTTTTGTGAAGTTT
TTTAGGCACCTTTTGAAATGTAATCATTTGGGTCAATATGTAATTTTCAGTGTTAGACTAGTAAATTGTC
CGCTAAATTCTGGCCGTTTTTGGCTTTTTTGTTAGACGGATCCATAACTTCGTATAATGTATGCTATACG
AAGTTATGCCACCATGTCTAGACTGGACAAGAGCAAAGTCATAAACGGAGCTCTGGAATTACTCAATGGT
GTCGGTATCGAAGGCCTGACGACAAGGAAACTCGCTCAAAAGCTGGGAGTTGAGCAGCCTACCCTGTACT
GGCACGTGAAGAACAAGCGGGCCCTGCTCGATGCCCTGCCAATCGAGATGCTGGACAGGCATCATACCCA
CTTCTGCCCCCTGGAAGGCGAGTCATGGCAAGACTTTCTGCGGAACAACGCCAAGTCATACCGCTGTGCT
CTCCTCTCACATCGCGACGGGGCTAAAGTGCATCTCGGCACCCGCCCAACAGAGAAACAGTACGAAACCC
TGGAAAATCAGCTCGCGTTCCTGTGTCAGCAAGGCTTCTCCCTGGAGAACGCACTGTACGCTCTGTCCGC
CGTGGGCCACTTTACACTGGGCTGCGTATTGGAGGAACAGGAGCATCAAGTAGCAAAAGAGGAAAGAGAG
ACACCTACCACCGATTCTATGCCCCCACTTCTGAGACAAGCAATTGAGCTGTTCGACCGGCAGGGAGCCG
AACCTGCCTTCCTTTTCGGCCTGGAACTAATCATATGTGGCCTGGAGAAACAGCTAAAGTGCGAAAGCGG
CGGGCCGACCGACGCCCTTGACGATTTTGACTTAGACATGCTCCCAGCCGATGCCCTTGACGACTTTGAC
CTTGATATGCTGCCTGCTGACGCTCTTGACGATTTTGACCTTGACATGCTCCCCGGGTAAATAACTTCGT
ATAGCATACATTATACGAAGTATGGCGCGCCAATTCCGCCCCTCTCCCTCCCCCCCCCCTAACGTTACTG
GCCGAAGCCGCTTGGAATAAGGCCGGTGTGCGTTTGTCTATATGTTATTTTCCACCATATTGCCGTCTTT
TGGCAATGTGAGGGCCCGGAAACCTGGCCCTGTCTTCTTGACGAGCATTCCTAGGGGTCTTTCCCCTCTC
GCCAAAGGAATGCAAGGTCTGTTGAATGTCGTGAAGGAAGCAGTTCCTCTGGAAGCTTCTTGAAGACAAA
CAACGTCTGTAGCGACCCTTTGCAGGCAGCGGAACCCCCCACCTGGCGACAGGTGCCTCTGCGGCCAAAA
GCCACGTGTATAAGATACACCTGCAAAGGCGGCACAACCCCAGTGCCACGTTGTGAGTTGGATAGTTGTG
GAAAGAGTCAAATGGCTCTCCTCAAGCGTATTCAACAAGGGGCTGAAGGATGCCCAGAAGGTACCCCATT
GTATGGGATCTGATCTGGGGCCTCGGTGCACATGCTTTACATGTGTTTAGTCGAGGTTAAAAAAACGTCT
AGGCCCCCCGAACCACGGGGACGTGGTTTTCCTTTGAAAAACACGATAATACCATGGCCACCGAGTACAA
GCCCACGGTGCGCCTCGCCACCCGCGACGACGTCCCCCGGGCCGTACGCACCCTCGCCGCCGCGTTCGCC
GACTACCCCGCCACGCGCCACACCGTCGACCCGGACCGCCACATCGAGCGGGTCACCGAGCTGCAAGAAC
TCTTCCTCACGCGCGTCGGGCTCGACATCGGCAAGGTGTGGGTCGCGGACGACGGCGCCGCGGTGGCGGT
CTGGACCACGCCGGAGAGCGTCGAAGCGGGGGCGGTGTTCGCCGAGATCGGCTCGCGCATGGCCGAGTTG
AGCGGTTCCCGGCTGGCCGCGCAGCAACAGATGGAAGGCCTCCTGGCGCCGCACCGGCCCAAGGAGCCCG
CGTGGTTCCTGGCCACCGTCGGCGTCTCGCCCGACCACCAGGGCAAGGGTCTGGGCAGCGCCGTCGTGCT
CCCCGGAGTGGAGGCGGCCGAGCGCGCTGGGGTGCCCGCCTTCCTGGAGACCTCCGCGCCCCGCAACCTC
CCCTTCTACGAGCGGCTCGGCTTCACCGTCACCGCCGACGTCGAGGTGCCCGAAGGACCGCGCACCTGGT
GCATGACCCGCAAGCCCGGTGCCTGATTAATTAAGCGCGTCTGGAACAATCAACCTCTGGATTACAAAAT
TTGTGAAAGATTGACTGGTATTCTTAACTATGTTGCTCCTTTTACGCTATGTGGATACGCTGCTTTAATG
CCTTTGTATCATGCTATTGCTTCCCGTATGGCTTTCATTTTCTCCTCCTTGTATAAATCCTGGTTGCTGT
CTCTTTATGAGGAGTTGTGGCCCGTTGTCAGGCAACGTGGCGTGGTGTGCACTGTGTTTGCTGACGCAAC
CCCCACTGGTTGGGGCATTGCCACCACCTGTCAGCTCCTTTCCGGGACTTTCGCTTTCCCCCTCCCTATT
GCCACGGCGGAACTCATCGCCGCCTGCCTTGCCCGCTGCTGGACAGGGGCTCGGCTGTTGGGCACTGACA
ATTCCGTGGTGTTGTCGGGGAAGCTGACGTCCTTTCCATGGCTGCTCGCCTGTGTTGCCACCTGGATTCT
GCGCGGGACGTCCTTCTGCTACGTCCCTTCGGCCCTCAATCCAGCGGACCTTCCTTCCCGCGGCCTGCTG
CCGGCTCTGCGGCCTCTTCCGCGTCTTCGCCTTCGCCCTCAGACGAGTCGGATCTCCCTTTGGGCCGCCT
CCCCGCCTGGAATTAATTCTGCAGTCGAGACCTAGAAAAACATGGAGCAATCACAAGTAGCAATACAGCA
GCTACCAATGCTGATTGTGCCTGGCTAGAAGCACAAGAGGAGGAGGAGGTGGGTTTTCCAGTCACACCTC
AGGTACCTTTAAGACCAATGACTTACAAGGCAGCTGTAGATCTTAGCCACTTTTTAAAAGAAAAGAGGGG
ACTGGAAGGGCTAATTCACTCCCAACGAAGACAAGATCTGCTTTTTGCTTGTACTGGGTCTCTCTGGTTA
GACCAGATCTGAGCCTGGGAGCTCTCTGGCTAACTAGGGAACCCACTGCTTAAGCCTCAATAAAGCTTGC
CTTGAGTGCTTCAAGTAGTGTGTGCCCGTCTGTTGTGTGACTCTGGTAACTAGAGATCCCTCAGACCCTT
TTAGTCAGTGTGGAAAATCTCTAGCAGTAGTAGTTCATGTCATCTTATTATTCAGTATTTATAACTTGCA
AAGAAATGAATATCAGAGAGTGAGAGGCCTTGACATTGTTTAAACCCGCTGATCAGCCTCGACTGTGCCT
TCTAGTTGCCAGCCATCTGTTGTTTGCCCCTTCCCCGTGCCTTCCTTGACCCTGGAAGGTGCCACTCCCA
CTGTCCTTTCCTAATAAAATGAGGAAATTGCATCGCATTGTCTGAGTAGGTGTCATTCTATTCTGGGGGG
TGGGGTGGGGCAGGACAGCAAGGGGGAGGATTGGGAAGACAATAGCAGGCATGCTGGGGATGCGGTGGGC
TCTATGGCTTCTGAGGCGGAAAGAACCAGCTGGGGCTCTAGGGGGTATCCCC
[124 nt withheld, positions 8349-8472]
C
[91 nt withheld, positions 8474-8564]
A
[49 nt withheld, positions 8566-8614]
CCTTTGACGTTGGAGTCCACGTTCTTT
[37 nt withheld, positions 8642-8678]
ACCCTATCTCGGTCTATTCTTTTGATTTATAAGGGATTTTGCCGATTTCGGCCTATTGGTTAAAAAATGA
GCTGATTTAACAAAAATTTAACGCGAATTAATTCTGTGGAATGTGTGTCAGTTAGGGTGTGGAAAGTCCC
CAGGCTCCCCAGCAGGCAGAAGTATGCAAAGCATGCATCTCAATTAGTCAGCAACCAGGTGTGGAAAGTC
CCCAGGCTCCCCAGCAGGCAGAAGTATGCAAAGCATGCATCTCAATTAGTCAGCAACCATAGTCCCGCCC
CTAACTCCGCCCATCCCGCCCCTAACTCCGCCCAGTTCCGCCCATTCTCCGCCCCATGGCTGACTAATTT
TTTTTATTTATGCAGAGGCCGAGGCCGCCTCTGCCTCTGAGCTATTCCAGAAGTAGTGAGGAGGCTTTTT
TGGAGGCCTAGGCTTTTGCAAAAAGCTCCCGGGAGCTTGTATATCCATTTTCGGATCTGATCAGCACGTG
ATGAAAAAGCCTGAACTCACCGCGACGTGACCGCAAGGAATCGGTCAATACACTACATGGCGTGATTTCA
TATGCGCGATTGCTGATCCCCATGTGTATCACTGGCAAACTGTGATGGACGACACCGTCAGTGCGTCCGT
CGCGCAGGCTCTCGATGAGCTGATGCTTTGGGCCGAGGACTGCCCCGAAGTCCGGCACCTCGTGCACGCG
GATTTCGGCTCCAACAATGTCCTGACGGACAATGGCCGCATAACAGCGGTCATTGACTGGAGCGAGGCGA
TGTTCGGGGATTCCCAATACGAGGTCGCCAACATCTTCTTCTGGAGGCCGTGGTTGGCTTGTATGGAGCA
GCAGACGCGCTACTTCGAGCGGAGGCATCCGGAGCTTGCAGGATCGCCGCGGCTCCGGGCGTATATGCTC
CGCATTGGTCTTGACCAACTCTATCAGAGCTTGGTTGACGGCAATTTCGATGATGCAGCTTGGGCGCAGG
GTCGATGCGACGCAATCGTCCGATCCGGAGCCGGGACTGTCGGGCGTACACAAATCGCCCGCAGAAGCGC
GGCCGTCTGGACCGATGGCTGTGTAGAAGTACTCGCCGATAGTGGAAACCGACGCCCCAGCACTCGTCCG
AGGGCAAAGGAATAGCACGTGCTACGAGATTTCGATTCCACCGCCGCCTTCTATGAAAGGTTGGGCTTCG
GAATCGTTTTCCGGGACGCCGGCTGGATGATCCTCCAGCGCGGGGATCTCATGCTGGAGTTCTTCGCCCA
CCCCAACTTGTTTATTGCAGCTTATAATGGTTACAAATAAAGCAATAGCATCACAAATTTCACAAATAAA
GCATTTTTTTCACTGCATTCTAGTTGTGGTTTGTCCAAACTAATCAATGTATCTTATCATGTCTGTATAC
CGTCGACCTCTAGCTAGAGCTTGGCGTAATCATGGTCATAGCTGTTTCCTGTGTGAAATTGTTATCCGCT
CACAATTCCACACAACATACGAGCCGGAAGCATAAAGTGTAAAGCCTGGGGTGCCTAATGAGTGAGCTAA
CTCACATTAATTGCGTTGCGCTCACTGCCCGCTTTCCAGTCGGGAAACCTGTCGTGCCAGCTGCATTAAT
GAATCGGCCAACGCGCGGGGAGAGGCGGTTTGCGTATTGGGCGCTCTTCCGCTTCCTCGCTCACTGACTC
GCTGCGCTCGGTCGTTCGGCTGCGGCGAGCGGTATCAGCTCACTCAAAGGCGGTAATACGGTTATCCACA
GAATCAGGGGATAACGCAGGAAAGAACATGTGAGCAAAAGGCCAGCAAAAGGCCAGGAACCGTAAAAAGG
CCGCGTTGCTGGCGTTTTTCCATAGGCTCCGCCCCCCTGACGAGCATCACAAAAATCGACGCTCAAGTCA
GAGGTGGCGAAACCCGACAGGACTATAAAGATACCAGGCGTTTCCCCCTGGAAGCTCCCTCGTGCGCTCT
CCTGTTCCGACCCTGCCGCTTACCGGATACCTGTCCGCCTTTCTCCCTTCGGGAAGCGTGGCGCTTTCTC
ATAGCTCACGCTGTAGGTATCTCAGTTCGGTGTAGGTCGTTCGCTCCAAGCTGGGCTGTGTGCACTAACC
CCCCGTTCAGCCCGACCGCTGCGCCTTATCCGGTAACTATCGTCTTGAGTCCAACCCGGTAAGACACGAC
TTATCGCCACTGGCAGCAGCCACTGGTAACAGGATTAGCAGAGCGAGGTATGTAGGCGGTGCTACAGAGT
TCTTGAAGTGGTGGCCTAACTACGGCTACACTAGAAGAACAGTATTTGGTATCTGCGCTCTGCTGAAGCC
AGTTACCTTCGGAAAAAGAGTTGGTAGCTCTTGATCCGGCAAACAAACCACCGCTGGTAGCGGTGGTTTT
TTTGTTTGCAAGCAGCAGATTACGCGCAGAAAAAAAGGATCTCAAGAAGATCCTTTGATCTTTTCTACGG
GGTCTGACGCTCAGTGGAACGAAAACTCACGTTAAGGGATTTTGGTCATGAGATTATCAAAAAGGATCTT
CACCTAGATCCTTTTAAATTAAAAATGAAGTTTTAAATCAATCTAAAGTATATATGAGTAAACTTGGTCT
GACAGTTACCAATGCTTAATCAGTGAGGCACCTATCTCAGCGATCTGTCTATTTCGTTCATCCATAGTTG
CCTGACTCCCCGTCGTGTAGATAACTACGATACGGGAGGGCTTACCATCTGGCCCCAGTGCTGCAATGAT
ACCGCGAGACCCACGCTCACCGGCTCCAGATTTATCAGCAATAAACCAGCCAGCCGGAAGGGCCGAGCGC
AGAAGTGGTCCTGCAACTTTATCCGCCTCCATCCAGTCTATTAATTGTTGCCGGGAAGCTAGAGTAAGTA
GTTCGCCAGTTAATAGTTTGCGCAACGTTGTTGCCATTGCTACAGGCATCGTGGTGTCACGCTCGTCGTT
TGGTATGGCTTCATTCAGCTCCGGTTCCCAACGATCAAGGCGAGTTACATGATCCCCCATGTTGTGCAAA
AAAGCGGTTAGCTCCTTCGGTCCTCCGATCGTTGTCAGAAGTAAGTTGGCCGCAGTGTTATCACTCATGG
TTATGGCAGCACTGCATAATTCTCTTACTGTCATGCCATCCGTAAGATGCTTTTCTGTGACTGGTGAGTA
CTCAACCAAGTCATTCTGAGAATAGTGTATGCGGCGACCGAGTTGCTCTTGCCCGGCGTCAATACGGGAT
AATACCGCGCCACATAGCAGAACTTTAAAAGTGCTCATCATTGGAAAACGTTCTTCGGGGCGAAAACTCT
CAAGGATCTTACCGCTGTTGAGATCCAGTTCGATGTAACCCACTCGTGCACCCAACTGATCTTCAGCATC
TTTTACTTTCACCAGCGTTTCTGGGTGAGCAAAAACAGGAAGGCAAAATGCCGCAAAAAAGGGAATAAGG
GCGACACGGAAATGTTGAATACTCATACTCTTCCTTTTTCAATATTATTGAAGCATTTATCAGGGTTATT
GTCTCATGAGCGGATACATATTTGAATGTATTTAGAAAAATAAACAAATAGGGGTTCCGCGCACATTTCC
CCGAAAAGTGCCACCTGACGTCGACGGATCGGGAGATCAACTTGTTTATTGCAGCTTATAATGGTTACAA
ATAAAGCAATAGCATCACAAATTTCACAAATAAAGCATTTTTTTCACTGCATTCTAGTTGTGGTTTGTCC
AAACTCATCAATGTATCTTATCATGTCTGGATCAACTGGATAACTCAAGCTAACCAAAATCATCCCAAAC
TTCCCACCCCATACCCTATTACCACTGCCAATTACCTGTGGTTTCATTTACTCTAAACCTGTGATTCCTC
TGAATTATTTTCATTTTAAAGAAATTGTATTTGTTAAATATGTACTACAAACTTAGTAGTTGGAAGGGCT
AATTCACTCCCAAAGAAGACAAGATATCCTTGATCTGTGGATCTACCACACACAAGGCTACTTCCCTGAT
TAGCAGAACTACACACCAGGGCCAGGGGTCAGATATCCACTGACCTTTGGATGGTGCTACAAGCTAGTAC
CAGTTGAGCCAGATAAGGTAGAAGAGGCCAATAAAGGAGAGAACACCAGCTTGTTACACCCTGTGAGCCT
GCATGGGATGGATGACCCGGAGAGAGAAGTGTTAGAGTGGAGGTTTGACAGCCGCCTAGCATTTCATCAC
GTGGCCCGAGAGCTGCATCCGGAGTACTTCAAGAACTGCTGATATCGAGCTTGCTACAAGGGACTTTCCG
CTGGGGACTTTCCAGGGAGGCGTGGCCTGGGCGGGACTGGGGAGTGGCGAGCCCTCAGATCCTGCATATA
AGCAGCTGCTTTTTGCCTGTACTGGGTCTCTCTGGTTAGACCAGATCTGAGCCTGGGAGCTCTCTGGCTA
ACTAGGGAACCCACTGCTTAAGCCTCAATAAAGCTTGCCTTGAGTGCTTCAAGTAGTGTGTGCCCGTCTG
TTGTGTGACTCTGGTAACTAGAGATCCCTCAGACCCTTTTAGTCAGTGTGGAAAATCTCTAGCAGTGGCG
CCCGAACAGGGACTTGAAAGCGAAAGGGAAACCAGAGGAGCTCTCTCGACGCAGGACTCGGCTTGCTGAA
GCGCGCACGGCAAGAGGCGAGGGGCGGCGACTGGTGAGTACGCCAAAAATTTTGACTAGCGGAGGCTAGA
AGGAGAGAGATGGGTGCGAGAGCGTCAGTATTAAG
