>Addgene plasmid #164935 | pInducer10b-EGFP-KRAS-WT | depositor partial sequence | sequence record 320419 | human KRAS wild type cDNA
[564 nt withheld, positions 1-564]
TAA
