>Addgene plasmid #164935 | pInducer10b-EGFP-KRAS-WT | depositor partial sequence | sequence record 320420 | EGFP cDNA
ATGGTGAGCAAGGGCGAGGAGCTGTTCACCGGGGTGGTGCCCATCCTGGTCGAGCTGGACGGCGACGTAA
ACGGCCACAAGTTCAGCGTGTCCGGCGAGGGCGAGGGCGATGCCACCTACGGCAAGCTGACCCTGAAGTT
CATCTGCACCACCGGCAAGCTGCCCGTGCCCTGGCCCACCCTCGTGACCACCCTGACCTACGGCGTGCAG
TGCTTCAGCCGCTACCCCGACCACATGAAGCAGCACGACTTCTTCAAGTCCGCCATGCCCGAAGGCTACG
TCCAGGAGCGCACCATCTTCTTCAAGGACGACGGCAACTACAAGACCCGCGCCGAGGTGAAGTTCGAGGG
CGACACCCTGGTGAACCGCATCGAGCTGAAGGGCATCGACTTCAAGGAGGACGGCAACATCCTGGGGCAC
AAGCTGGAGTACAACTACAACAGCCACAACGTCTATATCATGGCCGACAAGCAGAAGAACGGCATCAAGG
TGAACTTCAAGATCCGCCACAACATCGAGGACGGCAGCGTGCAGCTCGCCGACCACTACCAGCAGAACAC
CCCCATCGGCGACGGCCCCGTGCTGCTGCCCGACAACCACTACCTGAGCACCCAGTCCGCCCTGAGCAAA
GACCCCAACGAGAAGCGCGATCACATGGTCCTGCTGGAGTTCGTGACCGCCGCCGGGATCACTCTCGGCA
TGGACGAGCTGTACAAG
